>Addgene plasmid #43939 | pCR3-FLAG-Ubc13-C87A | depositor full sequence | sequence record 59344 | pCR3-FLAG-Ubc13-C87A sequence 5541 bps
GCGCGCGTTGACATTGATTATTGACTAGTTATTAATAGTAATCAATTACGGGGTCATTAGTTCATAGCCC
ATATATGGAGTTCCGCGTTACATAACTTACGGTAAATGGCCCGCCTGGCTGACCGCCCAACGACCCCCGC
CCATTGACGTCAATAATGACGTATGTTCCCATAGTAACGCCAATAGGGACTTTCCATTGACGTCAATGGG
TGGACTATTTACGGTAAACTGCCCACTTGGCAGTACATCAAGTGTATCATATGCCAAGTACGCCCCCTAT
TGACGTCAATGACGGTAAATGGCCCGCCTGGCATTATGCCCAGTACATGACCTTATGGGACTTTCCTACT
TGGCAGTACATCTACGTATTAGTCATCGCTATTACCATGGTGATGCGGTTTTGGCAGTACATCAATGGGC
GTGGATAGCGGTTTGACTCACGGGGATTTCCAAGTCTCCACCCCATTGACGTCAATGGGAGTTTGTTTTG
GCACCAAAATCAACGGGACTTTCCAAAATGTCGTAACAACTCCGCCCCATTGACGCAAATGGGCGGTAGG
CGTGTACGGTGGGAGGTCTATATAAGCAGAGCTCTCTGGCTAACTAGAGAACCCACTGCTTACTGGCTTA
TCGAAATTAATACGACTCACTATAGGGAGACCCAAGCTTGGTACCGAGCTCGGATCCACTAGTAACGGCC
GCCAGTGTGCTGGAATTGATGGACTACAAGGACGACGATGACAAGGAATTGATGGACTACAAGGACGACG
ATGACAAGGAATTCGCCGGGCTGCCCCGCAGGATCATCAAGGAAACCCAGCGTTTGCTGGCAGAACCAGT
TCCTGGCATCAAAGCCGAACCAGATGAGAGCAACGCCCGTTATTTTCATGTGGTCATTGCTGGCCCTCAG
GATTCCCCCTTTGAGGGAGGGACTTTTAAACTTGAACTATTCCTTCCAGAAGAATACCCAATGGCAGCCC
CTAAAGTACGTTTCATGACCAAAATTTATCATCCTAATGTAGACAAGTTGGGAAGAATAGCTTTAGATAT
TTTGAAAGATAAGTGGTCCCCAGCACTGCAGATCCGCACAGTTCTGCTATCGATCCAGGCCTTGTTAAGT
GCTCCCAATCCAGATGATCCATTAGCAAATGATGTAGCGGAGCAGTGGAAGACCAACGAAGCCCAAGCCA
TAGAAACAGCTAGAGCATGGACTAGGCTATATGCCATGAATAATATTTAATCTAGAGGGCCCTATTCTAT
AGTGTCACCTAAATGCTAGAGCTCGCTGATCAGCCTCGACTGTGCCTTCTAGTTGCCAGCCATCTGTTGT
TTGCCCCTCCCCCGTGCCTTCCTTGACCCTGGAAGGTGCCACTCCCACTGTCCTTTCCTAATAAAATGAG
GAAATTGCATCGCATTGTCTGAGTAGGTGTCATTCTATTCTGGGGGGTGGGGTGGGGCAGGACAGCAAGG
GGGAGGATTGGGAAGACAATAGCAGGCATGCTGGGGATGCGGTGGGCTCTATGGCTTCTGAGGCGGAAAG
AACCAGTGGCGGTAATACGGTTATCCACAGAATCAGGGGATAACGCAGGAAAGAACATGTGAGCAAAAGG
CCAGCAAAAGGCCAGGAACCGTAAAAAGGCCGCGTTGCTGGCGTTTTTCCATAGGCTCCGCCCCCCTGAC
GAGCATCACAAAAATCGACGCTCAAGTCAGAGGTGGCGAAACCCGACAGGACTATAAAGATACCAGGCGT
TTCCCCCTGGAAGCTCCCTCGTGCGCTCTCCTGTTCCGACCCTGCCGCTTACCGGATACCTGTCCGCCTT
TCTCCCTTCGGGAAGCGTGGCGCTTTCTCATAGCTCACGCTGTAGGTATCTCAGTTCGGTGTAGGTCGTT
CGCTCCAAGCTGGGCTGTGTGCACGAACCCCCCGTTCAGCCCGACCGCTGCGCCTTATCCGGTAACTATC
GTCTTGAGTCCAACCCGGTAAGACACGACTTATCGCCACTGGCAGCAGCCACTGGTAACAGGATTAGCAG
AGCGAGGTATGTAGGCGGTGCTACAGAGTTCTTGAAGTGGTGGCCTAACTACGGCTACACTAGAAGGACA
GTATTTGGTATCTGCGCTCTGCTGAAGCCAGTTACCTTCGGAAAAAGAGTTGGTAGCTCTTGATCCGGCA
AACAAACCACCGCTGGTAGCGGTGGTTTTTTTGTTTGCAAGCAGCAGATTACGCGCAGAAAAAAAGGATC
TCAAGAAGATCCTTTGATCTTTTCTACGGGGTCTGACGCTCAGTGGAACGAAAACTCACGTTAAGGGATT
TTGGTCATGAGATTATCAAAAAGGATCTTCACCTAGATCCTTTTAAATTAAAAATGAAGTTTTAAATCAA
TCTAAAGTATATATGAGTAACCTGAGGCTATGGCAGGGCCTGCCGCCCCGACGTTGGCTGCGAGCCCTGG
GCCTTCACCCGAACTTGGGGGGTGGGGTGGGGAAAAGGAAGAAACGCGGGCGTATTGGCCCCAATGGGGT
CTCGGTGGGGTATCGACAGAGTGCCAGCCCTGGGACCGAACCCCGCGTTTATGAACAAACGACCCAACAC
CGTGCGTTTTATTCTGTCTTTTTATTGCCGTCATAGCGCGGGTTCCTTCCGGTATTGTCTCCTTCCGTGT
TTCAGTTAGCCTCCCCCTAGGGTGGGCGAAGAACTCCAGCATGAGATCCCCGCGCTGGAGGATCATCCAG
CCGGCGTCCCGGAAAACGATTCCGAAGCCCAACCTTTCATAGAAGGCGGCGGTGGAATCGAAATCTCGTG
ATGGCAGGTTGGGCGTCGCTTGGTCGGTCATTTCGAACCCCAGAGTCCCGCTCAGAAGAACTCGTCAAGA
AGGCGATAGAAGGCGATGCGCTGCGAATCGGGAGCGGCGATACCGTAAAGCACGAGGAAGCGGTCAGCCC
ATTCGCCGCCAAGCTCTTCAGCAATATCACGGGTAGCCAACGCTATGTCCTGATAGCGGTCCGCCACACC
CAGCCGGCCACAGTCGATGAATCCAGAAAAGCGGCCATTTTCCACCATGATATTCGGCAAGCAGGCATCG
CCATGGGTCACGACGAGATCCTCGCCGTCGGGCATGCTCGCCTTGAGCCTGGCGAACAGTTCGGCTGGCG
CGAGCCCCTGATGCTCTTGATCATCCTGATCGACAAGACCGGCTTCCATCCGAGTACGTGCTCGCTCGAT
GCGATGTTTCGCTTGGTGGTCGAATGGGCAGGTAGCCGGATCAAGCGTATGCAGCCGCCGCATTGCATCA
GCCATGATGGATACTTTCTCGGCAGGAGCAAGGTGAGATGACAGGAGATCCTGCCCCGGCACTTCGCCCA
ATAGCAGCCAGTCCCTTCCCGCTTCAGTGACAACGTCGAGCACAGCTGCGCAAGGAACGCCCGTCGTGGC
CAGCCACGATAGCCGCGCTGCCTCGTCTTGCAGTTCATTCAGGGCACCGGACAGGTCGGTCTTGACAAAA
AGAACCGGGCGCCCCTGCGCTGACAGCCGGAACACGGCGGCATCAGAGCAGCCGATTGTCTGTTGTGCCC
AGTCATAGCCGAATAGCCTCTCCACCCAAGCGGCCGGAGAACCTGCGTGCAATCCATCTTGTTCAATCAT
GCGAAACGATCCTCATCCTGTCTCTTGATCGATCTTTGCAAAAGCCTAGGCCTCCAAAAAAGCCTCCTCA
CTACTTCTGGAATAGCTCAGAGGCCGAGGCGGCCTCGGCCTCTGCATAAATAAAAAAAATTAGTCAGCCA
TGGGGCGGAGAATGGGCGGAACTGGGCGGAGTTAGGGGCGGGATGGGCGGAGTTAGGGGCGGGACTATGG
TTGCTGACTAATTGAGATGCATGCTTTGCATACTTCTGCCTGCTGGGGAGCCTGGGGACTTTCCACACCT
GGTTGCTGACTAATTGAGATGCATGCTTTGCATACTTCTGCCTGCTGGGGAGCCTGGGGACTTTCCACAC
CCTAACTGACACACATTCCACAGCTGGTTCTTTCCGCCTCAGGACTCTTCCTTTTTCAATAAATCAATCT
AAAGTATATATGAGTAAACTTGGTCTGACAGTTACCAATGCTTAATCAGTGAGGCACCTATCTCAGCGAT
CTGTCTATTTCGTTCATCCATAGTTGCCTGACTCCCCGTCGTGTAGATAACTACGATACGGGAGGGCTTA
CCATCTGGCCCCAGTGCTGCAATGATACCGCGAGACCCACGCTCACCGGCTCCAGATTTATCAGCAATAA
ACCAGCCAGCCGGAAGGGCCGAGCGCAGAAGTGGTCCTGCAACTTTATCCGCCTCCATCCAGTCTATTAA
TTGTTGCCGGGAAGCTAGAGTAAGTAGTTCGCCAGTTAATAGTTTGCGCAACGTTGTTGCCATTGCTACA
GGCATCGTGGTGTCACGCTCGTCGTTTGGTATGGCTTCATTCAGCTCCGGTTCCCAACGATCAAGGCGAG
TTACATGATCCCCCATGTTGTGCAAAAAAGCGGTTAGCTCCTTCGGTCCTCCGATCGTTGTCAGAAGTAA
GTTGGCCGCAGTGTTATCACTCATGGTTATGGCAGCACTGCATAATTCTCTTACTGTCATGCCATCCGTA
AGATGCTTTTCTGTGACTGGTGAGTACTCAACCAAGTCATTCTGAGAATAGTGTATGCGGCGACCGAGTT
GCTCTTGCCCGGCGTCAATACGGGATAATACCGCGCCACATAGCAGAACTTTAAAAGTGCTCATCATTGG
AAAACGTTCTTCGGGGCGAAAACTCTCAAGGATCTTACCGCTGTTGAGATCCAGTTCGATGTAACCCACT
CGTGCACCCAACTGATCTTCAGCATCTTTTACTTTCACCAGCGTTTCTGGGTGAGCAAAAACAGGAAGGC
AAAATGCCGCAAAAAAGGGAATAAGGGCGACACGGAAATGTTGAATACTCATACTCTTCCTTTTTCAATA
TTATTGAAGCATTTATCAGGGTTATTGTCTCATGAGCGGATACATATTTGAATGTATTTAGAAAAATAAA
CAAATAGGGGTTCCGCGCACATTTCCCCGAAAAGTGCCACCTG
[124 nt withheld, positions 5084-5207]
C
[91 nt withheld, positions 5209-5299]
A
[49 nt withheld, positions 5301-5349]
CCTTTGACGTTGGAGTCCACGTTCTTT
[37 nt withheld, positions 5377-5413]
ACCCTATCTCGGTCTATTCTTTTGATTTATAAGGGATTTTGCCGATTTCGGCCTATTGGTTAAAAAATGA
GCTGATTTAACAAAAATTTAACGCGAATTTTAACAAAATATTAACGCTTACAATTTAC
Features (pLannotate 1.2.2; 20 found; start..end, strand, type, name):
     10..389     +  enhancer       CMV enhancer: human cytomegalovirus immediate early enhancer
    390..593     +  promoter       CMV promoter: human cytomegalovirus (CMV) immediate early promoter
    589..622     +  LTR            5' LTR (truncated) (fragment): truncated 5' long terminal repeat (LTR) from HIV-1
    638..656     +  promoter       T7 promoter: promoter for bacteriophage T7 RNA polymerase
    725..745     +  CDS            FLAG (fragment): FLAG® epitope tag, followed by an enterokinase cleavage site
    758..778     +  CDS            FLAG (fragment): FLAG® epitope tag, followed by an enterokinase cleavage site
    785..1237    +  CDS            UBE2N: UBE2N_HUMAN - Also known as BLU. Experimental evidence at protein level: Swiss-Prot protein existence level 1. The UBE2V1-UBE2N and UBE2V2-UBE2N heterodimers catalyze the synthesis of non-canonical 'Lys-63'-linked polyubiquitin chains. This type of polyubiquitination does not lead to protein degradation by the proteasome. Mediates transcriptional activation of target genes. Plays a role in the control of progress through the cell cycle and differentiation. Plays a role in the error-free DNA repair pathway and contributes to the survival of cells after DNA damage. Acts together with the E3 liga
   1256..1274    -  promoter       SP6 promoter: promoter for bacteriophage SP6 RNA polymerase
   1300..1524    +  polyA_signal   bGH poly(A) signal: bovine growth hormone polyadenylation signal
   1528..1546    +  promoter       SV40 promoter (fragment): SV40 enhancer and early promoter
   1656..2244    -  rep_origin     ori: high-copy-number ColE1/pMB1/pBR322/pUC origin of replication
   2466..2482    +  polyA_signal   bGH poly(A) signal (fragment): bovine growth hormone polyadenylation signal
   2573..2620    -  polyA_signal   HSV TK poly(A) signal: herpes simplex virus thymidine kinase polyadenylation signal (Cole and Stacy, 1985)
   2679..2831    -  CDS            ble (fragment): BLE_KLEPN - Experimental evidence at protein level: Swiss-Prot protein existence level 1. Binding protein with a strong affinity to the bleomycin family of antibiotics. Binds to CL990; an antimitotic-antibiotic compound. From Klebsiella pneumoniae.
   2852..3640    -  CDS            NeoR/KanR: aminoglycoside phosphotransferase confers resistance to neomycin, kanamycin, and G418 (Geneticin®)
   3675..4032    -  promoter       SV40 promoter: SV40 enhancer and early promoter
   4034..4051    -  promoter       AmpR promoter (fragment): bla
   4092..4952    -  CDS            AmpR: β-lactamase; bla; confers resistance to ampicillin, carbenicillin, and related antibiotics
   4953..5057    -  promoter       AmpR promoter: bla
   5084..5512    +  rep_origin     f1 ori (sequence partly withheld): f1 bacteriophage origin of replication; arrow indicates direction of (+) strand synthesis
