[The description below was written by a language model from this plasmid's Addgene catalogue record and pLannotate feature annotations shown in this document.]
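Description:
pCR3-FLAG-Ubc13-C87A is a mammalian expression plasmid of about 5.5 kb, built on the pCR3 backbone, that produces an epitope-tagged point mutant of the human ubiquitin-conjugating enzyme UBE2N (Ubc13). It is maintained in E. coli at high copy through a ColE1/pUC-type origin with ampicillin selection (β-lactamase under its own promoter). An f1 origin is also present, which allows single-stranded DNA production. For selection in mammalian cells, an SV40 enhancer/early promoter drives a neomycin/kanamycin phosphotransferase gene terminated by an HSV TK polyadenylation signal, conferring G418 resistance. Several short annotated fragments (a partial ble coding sequence, an HIV-1 LTR fragment, and small SV40 promoter and bGH pieces) are likely backbone remnants or incidental annotation matches rather than functional parts.

The expression cassette consists of the CMV immediate-early enhancer and promoter, two tandem FLAG epitopes supplied by the backbone at the N terminus, the UBE2N coding sequence cloned between retained EcoRI and XbaI sites, and the bovine growth hormone polyadenylation signal. T7 and SP6 phage promoters flank the insert and could support in vitro transcription. The insert carries the C87A substitution. Cys87 is generally known as the catalytic cysteine that forms the thioester with ubiquitin, so this variant is expected to be enzymatically inactive, although the record does not describe the phenotype. Ubc13, paired with UBE2V1 or UBE2V2, assembles Lys-63-linked polyubiquitin chains. The associated publication concerns Lys-63-linked TRAF6 auto-ubiquitination and IκB kinase activation, which suggests use as a FLAG-detectable mutant counterpart to wild-type Ubc13 in transfected mammalian cells for such signalling studies.
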