Addgene plasmid #43939: pCR3-FLAG-Ubc13-C87A
Depositing lab: Bryant Darnay. Depositing organization: University of Texas MD Anderson Cancer Center. Publication: Site-specific Lys-63-linked tumor necrosis factor receptor-associated factor 6 auto-ubiquitination is a critical determinant of I kappa B kinase activation. Lamothe B, Besse A, Campos AD, Webster WK, Wu H, Darnay BG. J Biol Chem. 2007 Feb 9;282(6):4102-12. Epub 2006 Nov 29. 10.1074/jbc.M609503200 PubMed 17135271.
Backbone
  Vector backbone: pCR3
  Backbone size w/o insert (bp): 5000
  Total vector size (bp): 5540
  Vector type: Mammalian Expression
  Selectable markers: Neomycin (select with G418)
Growth in bacteria
  Bacterial resistance: Ampicillin, 100 μg/mL
  Growth temperature: 37°C
  Growth strain: DH5alpha
  Copy number: High Copy
Gene/Insert
  Gene/Insert name: ubiquitin-conjugating enzyme E2N (alt names: UBC13; UBE2N)
  Species: H. sapiens (human)
  Insert size (bp): 520
  Mutation: C87A
  GenBank ID: NM_003348.3
  Entrez Gene: UBE2N (a.k.a. HEL-S-71, UBC13, UBCHBEN, UBCHBEN; UBC13, UbcH-ben, UbcH13)
  Tag / fusion protein: 2x FLAG (N terminal on backbone)
  Cloning method: Restriction Enzyme; 5′ cloning site EcoRI (not destroyed); 3′ cloning site XbaI (not destroyed)
  Sequencing primers: 5′ CMV Forward; 3′ BGH Reverse
Terms and licenses: Academic/Nonprofit Terms; Industry Terms: Not Available to Industry
How to cite: pCR3-FLAG-Ubc13-C87A was a gift from Bryant Darnay (Addgene plasmid # 43939 ; http://n2t.net/addgene:43939 ; RRID:Addgene_43939)
