>Addgene plasmid #43939 | pCR3-FLAG-Ubc13-C87A | addgene partial sequence | sequence record 60264 | CMV-F 5'-CGCAAATGGGCGGTAGGCGTG-3'
ACTAGAGAACCCACTGCTTACTGGCTTATCGAAATTAATACGACTCACTATAGGGAGACCCAAGCTTGGT
ACCGAGCTCGGATCCACTAGTAACGGCCGCCAGTGTGCTGGAATTGATGGACTACAAGGACGACGATGAC
AAGGAATTGATGGACTACAAGGACGACGATGACAAGGAATTCGCCGGGCTGCCCCGCAGGATCATCAAGG
AAACCCAGCGTTTGCTGGCAGAACCAGTTCCTGGCATCAAAGCCGAACCAGATGAGAGCAACGCCCGTTA
TTTTCATGTGGTCATTGCTGGCCCTCAGGATTCCCCCTTTGAGGGAGGGACTTTTAAACTTGAACTATTC
CTTCCAGAAGAATACCCAATGGCAGCCCCTAAAGTACGTTTCATGACCAAAATTTATCATCCTAATGTAG
ACAAGTTGGGAAGAATAGCTTTAGATATTTTGAAAGATAAGTGGTCCCCAGCACTGCAGATCCGCACAGT
TCTGCTATCGATCCAGGCCTTGTTAAGTGCTCCCAATCCAGATGATCCATTAGCAAATGATGTAGCGGAG
CAGTGGAAGACCAACGAAGCCCAAGCCATAGAAACAGCTAGAGCATGGACTAGGCTATATGCCATGAATA
ATATTTAATCTAGAGGGCCCTATTCTATAGTGTCACCTAAATGCTAGAGCTCGCTGATCAGCCTCGACTG
TGCCTTCTAGTTGCCAGCCATCTGTTGTTTGCCCCTCCCCCGTGCCTTCCTTGACCCTGGAAGGTGCCAC
TCCCACTGTCCTTTCCTAATAAAATGAGGAAATTG
